>Addgene plasmid #55031 | mCherry-Desmoglein2-C-18 | addgene full sequence | sequence record 450109 | Addgene NGS Result
TAGTTATTAATAGTAATCAATTACGGGGTCATTAGTTCATAGCCCATATATGGAGTTCCGCGTTACATAA
CTTACGGTAAATGGCCCGCCTGGCTGACCGCCCAACGACCCCCGCCCATTGACGTCAATAATGACGTATG
TTCCCATAGTAACGCCAATAGGGACTTTCCATTGACGTCAATGGGTGGAGTATTTACGGTAAACTGCCCA
CTTGGCAGTACATCAAGTGTATCATATGCCAAGTACGCCCCCTATTGACGTCAATGACGGTAAATGGCCC
GCCTGGCATTATGCCCAGTACATGACCTTATGGGACTTTCCTACTTGGCAGTACATCTACGTATTAGTCA
TCGCTATTACCATGGTGATGCGGTTTTGGCAGTACATCAATGGGCGTGGATAGCGGTTTGACTCACGGGG
ATTTCCAAGTCTCCACCCCATTGACGTCAATGGGAGTTTGTTTTGGCACCAAAATCAACGGGACTTTCCA
AAATGTCGTAACAACTCCGCCCCATTGACGCAAATGGGCGGTAGGCGTGTACGGTGGGAGGTCTATATAA
GCAGAGCTGGTTTAGTGAACCGTCAGATCCGCTAGCGCTACCGGTCGCCACCATGGTGAGCAAGGGCGAG
GAGGATAACATGGCCATCATCAAGGAGTTCATGCGCTTCAAGGTGCACATGGAGGGCTCCGTGAACGGCC
ACGAGTTCGAGATCGAGGGCGAGGGCGAGGGCCGCCCCTACGAGGGCACCCAGACCGCCAAGCTGAAGGT
GACCAAGGGTGGCCCCCTGCCCTTCGCCTGGGACATCCTGTCCCCTCAGTTCATGTACGGCTCCAAGGCC
TACGTGAAGCACCCCGCCGACATCCCCGACTACTTGAAGCTGTCCTTCCCCGAGGGCTTCAAGTGGGAGC
GCGTGATGAACTTCGAGGACGGCGGCGTGGTGACCGTGACCCAGGACTCCTCCCTGCAGGACGGCGAGTT
CATCTACAAGGTGAAGCTGCGCGGCACCAACTTCCCCTCCGACGGCCCCGTAATGCAGAAGAAGACCATG
GGCTGGGAGGCCTCCTCCGAGCGGATGTACCCCGAGGACGGCGCCCTGAAGGGCGAGATCAAGCAGAGGC
TGAAGCTGAAGGACGGCGGCCACTACGACGCTGAGGTCAAGACCACCTACAAGGCCAAGAAGCCCGTGCA
GCTGCCCGGCGCCTACAACGTCAACATCAAGTTGGACATCACCTCCCACAACGAGGACTACACCATCGTG
GAACAGTACGAACGCGCCGAGGGCCGCCACTCCACCGGCGGCATGGACGAGCTGTACAAGTCCGGAAGTG
GAGCTGGGAGCGGGGCAAGCGGAAGCGGAAGTGGCTCCGGTGGGGCGCGGAGCCCGGGACGCGCGTACGC
CCTGCTGCTTCTCCTGATCTGCTTTAACGTTGGAAGTGGACTTCACTTACAGGTCTTAAGCACAAGAAAT
GAAAATAAGCTGCTTCCTAAACATCCTCATTTAGTGCGGCAAAAGCGCGCCTGGATCACCGCCCCCGTGG
CTCTTCGGGAGGGAGAGGATCTGTCCAAGAAGAATCCAATTGCCAAGATACATTCTGATCTTGCAGAAGA
AAGAGGACTCAAAATTACTTACAAATACACTGGAAAAGGGATTACAGAGCCACCTTTTGGTATATTTGTC
TTTAACAAAGATACTGGAGAACTGAATGTTACCAGCATTCTTGATCGAGAAGAAACACCATTTTTTCTGC
TAACAGGTTACGCTTTGGATGCAAGAGGAAACAATGTAGAGAAACCCTTAGAGCTACGCATTAAGGTTCT
TGATATCAATGACAACGAACCAGTGTTCACACAGGATGTCTTTGTTGGGTCTGTTGAAGAGTTGAGTGCA
GCACATACTCTTGTGATGAAAATCAATGCAACAGATGCAGATGAGCCCAATACCCTGAACTCGAAAATTT
CCTATAGAATCGTATCTCTGGAGCCTGCTTATCCTCCAGTGTTCTACCTAAATAAAGATACAGGAGAGAT
TTATACAACCAGTGTTACCTTGGACAGAGAGGAACACAGCAGCTACACTTTGACAGTAGAAGCAAGAGAT
GGCAATGGAGAAGTTACAGACAAACCTGTAAAACAAGCTCAAGTTCAGATTCGTATTTTGGATGTCAATG
ACAATATACCTGTAGTAGAAAATAAAGTGCTTGAAGGGATGGTTGAAGAAAATCAAGTCAACGTAGAAGT
TACGCGCATAAAAGTGTTCGATGCAGATGAAATAGGTTCTGATAATTGGCTGGCAAATTTTACATTTGCA
TCAGGAAATGAAGGAGGTTATTTCCACATAGAAACAGATGCTCAAACTAACGAAGGAATTGTGACCCTTA
TTAAGGAAGTAGATTATGAAGAAATGAAGAATCTTGACTTCAGTGTTATTGTCGCTAATAAAGCAGCTTT
TCACAAGTCGATTAGGAGTAAATACAAGCCTACACCCATTCCCATCAAGGTCAAAGTGAAAAATGTGAAA
GAAGGCATTCATTTTAAAAGCAGCGTCATCTCAATTTATGTTAGCGAGAGCATGGATAGATCAAGCAAAG
GCCAAATAATTGGAAATTTTCAAGCATTTGATGAGGACACTGGACTACCAGCCCATGCAAGATATGTAAA
ATTAGAAGATAGAGATAATTGGATCTCTGTGGATTCTGTCACATCTGAAATTAAACTTGCAAAACTTCCT
GATTTTGAATCTAGATATGTTCAAAATGGCACATACACTGTAAAGATTGTGGCCATATCAGAAGATTATC
CTAGAAAAACCATCACTGGCACAGTCCTTATCAATGTTGAAGACATCAACGACAACTGTCCCACACTGAT
AGAGCCTGTGCAGACAATCTGTCACGATGCAGAGTATGTGAATGTTACTGCAGAGGACCTGGATGGACAC
CCAAACAGTGGCCCTTTCAGTTTCTCCGTCATTGACAAACCACCTGGCATGGCAGAAAAATGGAAAATAG
CACGCCAAGAAAGTACCAGTGTGCTGCTGCAACAAAGTGAGAAAAAGCTAGGGAGAAGTGAAATTCAGTT
CCTGATTTCAGACAATCAGGGTTTTAGTTGTCCTGAAAAGCAGGTCCTTACACTCACAGTTTGTGAGTGT
CTGCATGGCAGCGGCTGCAGGGAAGCACAGCATGACTCCTATGTGGGCCTGGGACCCGCAGCAATTGCGC
TCATGATTTTGGCCTTTCTGCTCCTGCTATTGGTGCCACTTTTACTGCTGATGTGCCATTGCGGAAAGGG
CGCCAAAGGCTTTACCCCCATACCTGGCACCATAGAGATGCTGCATCCTTGGAATAATGAAGGAGCACCA
CCTGAAGACAAGGTGGTGCCATCATTTCTGCCAGTGGATCAAGGGGGCAGTCTAGTAGGAAGAAATGGAG
TAGGAGGTATGGCCAAGGAAGCCACGATGAAAGGAAGTAGCTCTGCTTCCATTGTCAAAGGGCAACATGA
GATGTCCGAGATGGATGGAAGGTGGGAAGAACACAGAAGCCTGCTTTCTGGTAGAGCTACCCAGTTTACA
GGGGCCACAGGCGCTATCATGACCACTGAAACCACGAAGACCGCAAGGGCCACAGGGGCTTCCAGAGACA
TGGCCGGAGCTCAGGCAGCTGCTGTTGCACTGAACGAAGAGTTCTTAAGAAATTATTTCACTGATAAAGC
GGCCTCTTACACTGAGGAAGATGAAAATCACACAGCCAAAGATTGCCTTCTGGTTTATTCTCAGGAAGAA
ACTGAATCGCTGAATGCTTCTATTGGTTGTTGCAGTTTTATTGAAGGAGAGCTAGATGACCGCTTCTTAG
ATGATTTGGGACTTAAATTCAAGACACTAGCTGAAGTTTGCCTGGGTCAAAAAATAGATATAAATAAGGA
AATTGAGCAGAGACAAAAACCTGCCACAGAAACAAGTATGAACACAGCTTCACATTCACTCTGTGAGCAA
ACTATGGTTAATTCAGAGAATACCTACTCCTCTGGCAGTAGCTTCCCAGTTCCAAAATCTTTGCAAGAAG
CCAATGCAGAGAAAGTAACTCAGGAAATAGTCACTGAAAGGTCTGTGTCTTCTAGGCAGGCGCAAAAGGT
AGCTACACCTCTTCCTGACCCAATGGCTTCTAGAAATGTGATAGCAACAGAAACTTCCTATGTCACAGGG
TCCACTATGCCACCAACCACTGTGATCCTGGGTCCTAGCCAGCCACAGAGCCTTATTGTGACAGAGAGGG
TGTATGCTCCAGCTTCTACCTTGGTAGATCAGCCTTATGCTAATGAAGGTACAGTTGTGGTCACTGAAAG
AGTAATACAGCCTCATGGGGGTGGATCGAATCCTCTGGAAGGCACTCAGCATCTTCAAGATGTACCTTAC
GTCATGGTGAGGGAAAGAGAGAGCTTCCTTGCCCCCAGCTCAGGTGTGCAGCCTACTCTGGCCATGCCTA
ATATAGCAGTAGGACAGAATGTGACAGTGACAGAAAGAGTTCTAGCACCTGCTTCCACTCTGCAATCCAG
TTACCAGATTCCCACTGAAAATTCTATGACGGCTAGGAACACCACGGTGTCTGGAGCTGGAGTCCCTGGC
CCTCTGCCAGATTTTGGTTTAGAGGAATCTGGTCATTCTAATTCTACCATAACCACATCTTCCACCAGAG
TTACCAAGCATAGCACTGTACAGCATTCTTACTCCTAAGGATCCACCGGATCTAGATAACTGATCATAAT
CAGCCATACCACATTTGTAGAGGTTTTACTTGCTTTAAAAAACCTCCCACACCTCCCCCTGAACCTGAAA
CATAAAATGAATGCAATTGTTGTTGTTAACTTGTTTATTGCAGCTTATAATGGTTACAAATAAAGCAATA
GCATCACAAATTTCACAAATAAAGCATTTTTTTCACTGCATTCTAGTTGTGGTTTGTCCAAACTCATCAA
TGTATCTTAACGCGTAAATTGTAAGCGTTAATATTTTGTTAAAATTCGCGTTAAATTTTTGTTAAATCAG
CTCATTTTTTAACCAATAGGCCGAAATCGGCAAAATCCCTTATAAATCAAAAGAATAGACCGAGATAGGG
T
[37 nt withheld, positions 5112-5148]
AAAGAACGTGGACTCCAACGTCAAAGG
[49 nt withheld, positions 5176-5224]
T
[91 nt withheld, positions 5226-5316]
G
[124 nt withheld, positions 5318-5441]
CAGGTGGCACTTTTCGGGGAAATGTGCGCGGAACCCCTATTTGTTTATTTTTCTAAATACATTCAAATAT
GTATCCGCTCATGAGACAATAACCCTGATAAATGCTTCAATAATATTGAAAAAGGAAGAGTCCTGAGGCG
GAAAGAACCAGCTGTGGAATGTGTGTCAGTTAGGGTGTGGAAAGTCCCCAGGCTCCCCAGCAGGCAGAAG
TATGCAAAGCATGCATCTCAATTAGTCAGCAACCAGGTGTGGAAAGTCCCCAGGCTCCCCAGCAGGCAGA
AGTATGCAAAGCATGCATCTCAATTAGTCAGCAACCATAGTCCCGCCCCTAACTCCGCCCATCCCGCCCC
TAACTCCGCCCAGTTCCGCCCATTCTCCGCCCCATGGCTGACTAATTTTTTTTATTTATGCAGAGGCCGA
GGCCGCCTCGGCCTCTGAGCTATTCCAGAAGTAGTGAGGAGGCTTTTTTGGAGGCCTAGGCTTTTGCAAA
GATCGATCAAGAGACAGGATGAGGATCGTTTCGCATGATTGAACAAGATGGATTGCACGCAGGTTCTCCG
GCCGCTTGGGTGGAGAGGCTATTCGGCTATGACTGGGCACAACAGACAATCGGCTGCTCTGATGCCGCCG
TGTTCCGGCTGTCAGCGCAGGGGCGCCCGGTTCTTTTTGTCAAGACCGACCTGTCCGGTGCCCTGAATGA
ACTGCAAGACGAGGCAGCGCGGCTATCGTGGCTGGCCACGACGGGCGTTCCTTGCGCAGCTGTGCTCGAC
GTTGTCACTGAAGCGGGAAGGGACTGGCTGCTATTGGGCGAAGTGCCGGGGCAGGATCTCCTGTCATCTC
ACCTTGCTCCTGCCGAGAAAGTATCCATCATGGCTGATGCAATGCGGCGGCTGCATACGCTTGATCCGGC
TACCTGCCCATTCGACCACCAAGCGAAACATCGCATCGAGCGAGCACGTACTCGGATGGAAGCCGGTCTT
GTCGATCAGGATGATCTGGACGAAGAGCATCAGGGGCTCGCGCCAGCCGAACTGTTCGCCAGGCTCAAGG
CGAGCATGCCCGACGGCGAGGATCTCGTCGTGACCCATGGCGATGCCTGCTTGCCGAATATCATGGTGGA
AAATGGCCGCTTTTCTGGATTCATCGACTGTGGCCGGCTGGGTGTGGCGGACCGCTATCAGGACATAGCG
TTGGCTACCCGTGATATTGCTGAAGAGCTTGGCGGCGAATGGGCTGACCGCTTCCTCGTGCTTTACGGTA
TCGCCGCTCCCGATTCGCAGCGCATCGCCTTCTATCGCCTTCTTGACGAGTTCTTCTGAGCGGGACTCTG
GGGTTCGAAATGACCGACCAAGCGACGCCCAACCTGCCATCACGAGATTTCGATTCCACCGCCGCCTTCT
ATGAAAGGTTGGGCTTCGGAATCGTTTTCCGGGACGCCGGCTGGATGATCCTCCAGCGCGGGGATCTCAT
GCTGGAGTTCTTCGCCCACCCTAGGGGGAGGCTAACTGAAACACGGAAGGAGACAATACCGGAAGGAACC
CGCGCTATGACGGCAATAAAAAGACAGAATAAAACGCACGGTGTTGGGTCGTTTGTTCATAAACGCGGGG
TTCGGTCCCAGGGCTGGCACTCTGTCGATACCCCACCGAGACCCCATTGGGGCCAATACGCCCGCGTTTC
TTCCTTTTCCCCACCCCACCCCCCAAGTTCGGGTGAAGGCCCAGGGCTCGCAGCCAACGTCGGGGCGGCA
GGCCCTGCCATAGCCTCAGGTTACTCATATATACTTTAGATTGATTTAAAACTTCATTTTTAATTTAAAA
GGATCTAGGTGAAGATCCTTTTTGATAATCTCATGACCAAAATCCCTTAACGTGAGTTTTCGTTCCACTG
AGCGTCAGACCCCGTAGAAAAGATCAAAGGATCTTCTTGAGATCCTTTTTTTCTGCGCGTAATCTGCTGC
TTGCAAACAAAAAAACCACCGCTACCAGCGGTGGTTTGTTTGCCGGATCAAGAGCTACCAACTCTTTTTC
CGAAGGTAACTGGCTTCAGCAGAGCGCAGATACCAAATACTGTTCTTCTAGTGTAGCCGTAGTTAGGCCA
CCACTTCAAGAACTCTGTAGCACCGCCTACATACCTCGCTCTGCTAATCCTGTTACCAGTGGCTGCTGCC
AGTGGCGATAAGTCGTGTCTTACCGGGTTGGACTCAAGACGATAGTTACCGGATAAGGCGCAGCGGTCGG
GCTGAACGGGGGGTTCGTGCACACAGCCCAGCTTGGAGCGAACGACCTACACCGAACTGAGATACCTACA
GCGTGAGCTATGAGAAAGCGCCACGCTTCCCGAAGGGAGAAAGGCGGACAGGTATCCGGTAAGCGGCAGG
GTCGGAACAGGAGAGCGCACGAGGGAGCTTCCAGGGGGAAACGCCTGGTATCTTTATAGTCCTGTCGGGT
TTCGCCACCTCTGACTTGAGCGTCGATTTTTGTGATGCTCGTCAGGGGGGCGGAGCCTATGGAAAAACGC
CAGCAACGCGGCCTTTTTACGGTTCCTGGCCTTTTGCTGGCCTTTTGCTCACATGTTCTTTCCTGCGTTA
TCCCCTGATTCTGTGGATAACCGTATTACCGCCATGCAT
Features (pLannotate 1.2.2; 14 found; start..end, strand, type, name):
     61..364     +  enhancer       CMV enhancer: human cytomegalovirus immediate early enhancer
    365..568     +  promoter       CMV promoter: human cytomegalovirus (CMV) immediate early promoter
    613..1320    +  CDS            mCherry: mCherry is a basic (constitutively fluorescent) red fluorescent protein published in 2004, derived from Discosoma sp.. It is reported to be a very rapidly-maturing monomer with low acid sensitivity.
   1375..4725    +  CDS            DSG2: DSG2_HUMAN - Also known as CDHF5. Experimental evidence at protein level: Swiss-Prot protein existence level 1. Component of intercellular desmosome junctions. Involved in the interaction of plaque proteins and intermediate filaments mediating cell-cell adhesion. From Homo sapiens (Human).
   4751..4835    +  CDS            large T antigen (fragment): large T antigen from SV40 (simian virus 40)
   4858..4979    +  polyA_signal   SV40 poly(A) signal: SV40 polyadenylation signal
   5013..5441    -  rep_origin     f1 ori (sequence partly withheld): f1 bacteriophage origin of replication; arrow indicates direction of (+) strand synthesis
   5468..5572    +  promoter       AmpR promoter: bla
   5574..5931    +  promoter       SV40 promoter: SV40 enhancer and early promoter
   5966..6760    +  CDS            NeoR/KanR: aminoglycoside phosphotransferase from Tn5; aph(3')-II (or nptII); confers resistance to neomycin, kanamycin, and G418 (Geneticin®)
   6781..6933    +  CDS            ble (fragment): BLE_KLEPN - Experimental evidence at protein level: Swiss-Prot protein existence level 1. Binding protein with a strong affinity to the bleomycin family of antibiotics. Binds to CL990; an antimitotic-antibiotic compound. From Klebsiella pneumoniae.
   6992..7039    +  polyA_signal   HSV TK poly(A) signal: herpes simplex virus thymidine kinase polyadenylation signal (Cole and Stacy, 1985)
   7130..7146    -  polyA_signal   bGH poly(A) signal (fragment): bovine growth hormone polyadenylation signal
   7368..7956    +  rep_origin     ori: high-copy-number ColE1/pMB1/pBR322/pUC origin of replication
