[The description below was written by a language model from this plasmid's Addgene catalogue record and pLannotate feature annotations shown in this document.]
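Description:
mCherry-Desmoglein2-C-18 is a mammalian expression plasmid built on the mCherry-C1 backbone, in which human desmoglein 2 (DSG2, a desmosomal cadherin) is fused downstream of the red fluorescent protein mCherry. The sequenced construct is about 8.1 kb. In bacteria it is maintained at high copy number through a ColE1/pUC-type origin and selected with kanamycin. The same NeoR/KanR gene (Tn5 aminoglycoside phosphotransferase) sits behind tandem bacterial (bla-type) and SV40 early promoters and is followed by an HSV TK polyadenylation signal, so it also allows G418 selection of stably transfected mammalian cells. An f1 origin is present as a standard backbone element. The short annotated fragments of SV40 large T antigen, ble and the bGH poly(A) signal appear to be backbone remnants or partial sequence matches rather than functional parts.

The expression cassette is driven by the human cytomegalovirus immediate early enhancer and promoter. It encodes mCherry followed, after a short linker region, by the DSG2 coding sequence, and it terminates at an SV40 polyadenylation signal. The tag therefore lies at the N-terminus of the fusion, as the catalogue entry states. The "18" in the name probably refers to the linker length, which is consistent with the spacing between the two annotated coding regions, although the record does not define it. The cloning method is not recorded.

The stated purpose is to label desmosomes in live or fixed mammalian cells by fluorescence microscopy, with mCherry excitation at 587 nm and emission at 610 nm. DSG2 is a component of intercellular desmosome junctions, where it contributes to cell-cell adhesion and links to plaque proteins and intermediate filaments, so the fusion serves as a red localization marker for these structures.
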