Addgene plasmid #55031: mCherry-Desmoglein2-C-18
Purpose: Localization: Desmosomes, Excitation: 587, Emission: 610
Depositing lab: Michael Davidson. Depositing organization: Florida State University, Tallahassee.
Backbone
  Vector backbone: mCherry-C1
  Backbone size w/o insert (bp): 4750
  Vector type: Mammalian Expression
  Selectable markers: Neomycin (select with G418)
Growth in bacteria
  Bacterial resistance: Kanamycin, 50 μg/mL
  Growth temperature: 37°C
  Growth strain: DH5alpha
  Copy number: High Copy
Gene/Insert
  Gene/Insert name: Desmoglein2 (alt name: NM_001943)
  Species: H. sapiens (human)
  Entrez Gene: DSG2 (a.k.a. CDHF5, HDGC)
  Promoter: CMV
  Tag / fusion protein: mCherry (N terminal on backbone)
  Cloning method: Unknown
  Sequencing primers: 5′ CMV-F; 3′ SV40pA-R
Terms and licenses: Academic/Nonprofit Terms; Industry Terms: Not Available to Industry
Depositor comments: . Excitation = 587; Emission = 610
How to cite: mCherry-Desmoglein2-C-18 was a gift from Michael Davidson (Addgene plasmid # 55031 ; http://n2t.net/addgene:55031 ; RRID:Addgene_55031)
