>Addgene plasmid #55031 | mCherry-Desmoglein2-C-18 | depositor partial sequence | sequence record 85415 | insert sequence
CGCTAGCGCTACCGGTCGCCACCATGGTGAGCAAGGGCGAGGAGGATAACATGGCCATCATCAAGGAGTT
CATGCGCTTCAAGGTGCACATGGAGGGCTCCGTGAACGGCCACGAGTTCGAGATCGAGGGCGAGGGCGAG
GGCCGCCCCTACGAGGGCACCCAGACCGCCAAGCTGAAGGTGACCAAGGGTGGCCCCCTGCCCTTCGCCT
GGGACATCCTGTCCCCTCAGTTCATGTACGGCTCCAAGGCCTACGTGAAGCACCCCGCCGACATCCCCGA
CTACTTGAAGCTGTCCTTCCCCGAGGGCTTCAAGTGGGAGCGCGTGATGAACTTCGAGGACGGCGGCGTG
GTGACCGTGACCCAGGACTCCTCCCTGCAGGACGGCGAGTTCATCTACAAGGTGAAGCTGCGCGGCACCA
ACTTCCCCTCCGACGGCCCCGTAATGCAGAAGAAGACCATGGGCTGGGAGGCCTCCTCCGAGCGGATGTA
CCCCGAGGACGGCGCCCTGAAGGGCGAGATCAAGCAGAGGCTGAAGCTGAAGGACGGCGGCCACTACGAC
GCTGAGGTCAAGACCACCTACAAGGCCAAGAAGCCCGTGCAGCTGCCCGGCGCCTACAACGTCAACATCA
AGTTGGACATCACCTCCCACAACGAGGACTACACCATCGTGGAACAGTACGAACGCGCCGAGGGCCGCCA
CTCCACCGGCGGCATGGACGAGCTGTACAAGTCCGGAAGTGGAGCTGGGAGCGGGGCAAGCGGAAGCGGA
AGTGGCTCCGGTGGGGCGCGGAGCCCGGGACGCGCGTACGCCCTGCTGCTTCTCCTGATCTGCTTTAACG
TTGGAAGTGGACTTCACTTACAGGTCTTAAGCACAAGAAATGAAAATAAGCTGCTTCCTAAACATCCTCA
TTTAGTGCGGCAAAAGCGCGCCTGGATCACCGCCCCCGTGGCTCTTCGGGAGGGAGAGGATCTGTCCAAG
AAGAATCCAATTGCCAAGATACATTCTGATCTTGCAGAAGAAAGAGGACTCAAAATTACTTACAAATACA
CTGGAAAAGGGATTACAGAGCCACCTTTTGGTATATTTGTCTTTAACAAAGATACTGGAGAACTGAATGT
TACCAGCATTCTTGATCGAGAAGAAACACCATTTTTTCTGCTAACAGGTTACGCTTTGGATGCAAGAGGA
AACAATGTAGAGAAACCCTTAGAGCTACGCATTAAGGTTCTTGATATCAATGACAACGAACCAGTGTTCA
CACAGGATGTCTTTGTTGGGTCTGTTGAAGAGTTGAGTGCAGCACATACTCTTGTGATGAAAATCAATGC
AACAGATGCAGATGAGCCCAATACCCTGAACTCGAAAATTTCCTATAGAATCGTATCTCTGGAGCCTGCT
TATCCTCCAGTGTTCTACCTAAATAAAGATACAGGAGAGATTTATACAACCAGTGTTACCTTGGACAGAG
AGGAACACAGCAGCTACACTTTGACAGTAGAAGCAAGAGATGGCAATGGAGAAGTTACAGACAAACCTGT
AAAACAAGCTCAAGTTCAGATTCGTATTTTGGATGTCAATGACAATATACCTGTAGTAGAAAATAAAGTG
CTTGAAGGGATGGTTGAAGAAAATCAAGTCAACGTAGAAGTTACGCGCATAAAAGTGTTCGATGCAGATG
AAATAGGTTCTGATAATTGGCTGGCAAATTTTACATTTGCATCAGGAAATGAAGGAGGTTATTTCCACAT
AGAAACAGATGCTCAAACTAACGAAGGAATTGTGACCCTTATTAAGGAAGTAGATTATGAAGAAATGAAG
AATCTTGACTTCAGTGTTATTGTCGCTAATAAAGCAGCTTTTCACAAGTCGATTAGGAGTAAATACAAGC
CTACACCCATTCCCATCAAGGTCAAAGTGAAAAATGTGAAAGAAGGCATTCATTTTAAAAGCAGCGTCAT
CTCAATTTATGTTAGCGAGAGCATGGATAGATCAAGCAAAGGCCAAATAATTGGAAATTTTCAAGCATTT
GATGAGGACACTGGACTACCAGCCCATGCAAGATATGTAAAATTAGAAGATAGAGATAATTGGATCTCTG
TGGATTCTGTCACATCTGAAATTAAACTTGCAAAACTTCCTGATTTTGAATCTAGATATGTTCAAAATGG
CACATACACTGTAAAGATTGTGGCCATATCAGAAGATTATCCTAGAAAAACCATCACTGGCACAGTCCTT
ATCAATGTTGAAGACATCAACGACAACTGTCCCACACTGATAGAGCCTGTGCAGACAATCTGTCACGATG
CAGAGTATGTGAATGTTACTGCAGAGGACCTGGATGGACACCCAAACAGTGGCCCTTTCAGTTTCTCCGT
CATTGACAAACCACCTGGCATGGCAGAAAAATGGAAAATAGCACGCCAAGAAAGTACCAGTGTGCTGCTG
CAACAAAGTGAGAAAAAGCTAGGGAGAAGTGAAATTCAGTTCCTGATTTCAGACAATCAGGGTTTTAGTT
GTCCTGAAAAGCAGGTCCTTACACTCACAGTTTGTGAGTGTCTGCATGGCAGCGGCTGCAGGGAAGCACA
GCATGACTCCTATGTGGGCCTGGGACCCGCAGCAATTGCGCTCATGATTTTGGCCTTTCTGCTCCTGCTA
TTGGTGCCACTTTTACTGCTGATGTGCCATTGCGGAAAGGGCGCCAAAGGCTTTACCCCCATACCTGGCA
CCATAGAGATGCTGCATCCTTGGAATAATGAAGGAGCACCACCTGAAGACAAGGTGGTGCCATCATTTCT
GCCAGTGGATCAAGGGGGCAGTCTAGTAGGAAGAAATGGAGTAGGAGGTATGGCCAAGGAAGCCACGATG
AAAGGAAGTAGCTCTGCTTCCATTGTCAAAGGGCAACATGAGATGTCCGAGATGGATGGAAGGTGGGAAG
AACACAGAAGCCTGCTTTCTGGTAGAGCTACCCAGTTTACAGGGGCCACAGGCGCTATCATGACCACTGA
AACCACGAAGACCGCAAGGGCCACAGGGGCTTCCAGAGACATGGCCGGAGCTCAGGCAGCTGCTGTTGCA
CTGAACGAAGAGTTCTTAAGAAATTATTTCACTGATAAAGCGGCCTCTTACACTGAGGAAGATGAAAATC
ACACAGCCAAAGATTGCCTTCTGGTTTATTCTCAGGAAGAAACTGAATCGCTGAATGCTTCTATTGGTTG
TTGCAGTTTTATTGAAGGAGAGCTAGATGACCGCTTCTTAGATGATTTGGGACTTAAATTCAAGACACTA
GCTGAAGTTTGCCTGGGTCAAAAAATAGATATAAATAAGGAAATTGAGCAGAGACAAAAACCTGCCACAG
AAACAAGTATGAACACAGCTTCACATTCACTCTGTGAGCAAACTATGGTTAATTCAGAGAATACCTACTC
CTCTGGCAGTAGCTTCCCAGTTCCAAAATCTTTGCAAGAAGCCAATGCAGAGAAAGTAACTCAGGAAATA
GTCACTGAAAGGTCTGTGTCTTCTAGGCAGGCGCAAAAGGTAGCTACACCTCTTCCTGACCCAATGGCTT
CTAGAAATGTGATAGCAACAGAAACTTCCTATGTCACAGGGTCCACTATGCCACCAACCACTGTGATCCT
GGGTCCTAGCCAGCCACAGAGCCTTATTGTGACAGAGAGGGTGTATGCTCCAGCTTCTACCTTGGTAGAT
CAGCCTTATGCTAATGAAGGTACAGTTGTGGTCACTGAAAGAGTAATACAGCCTCATGGGGGTGGATCGA
ATCCTCTGGAAGGCACTCAGCATCTTCAAGATGTACCTTACGTCATGGTGAGGGAAAGAGAGAGCTTCCT
TGCCCCCAGCTCAGGTGTGCAGCCTACTCTGGCCATGCCTAATATAGCAGTAGGACAGAATGTGACAGTG
ACAGAAAGAGTTCTAGCACCTGCTTCCACTCTGCAATCCAGTTACCAGATTCCCACTGAAAATTCTATGA
CGGCTAGGAACACCACGGTGTCTGGAGCTGGAGTCCCTGGCCCTCTGCCAGATTTTGGTTTAGAGGAATC
TGGTCATTCTAATTCTACCATAACCACATCTTCCACCAGAGTTACCAAGCATAGCACTGTACAGCATTCT
TACTCCTAAGGATCCACCGGATCTAGATAACTGATCATAAT
