>Addgene plasmid #55031 | mCherry-Desmoglein2-C-18 | addgene partial sequence | sequence record 97173 | mCherry-F 5'-ccccgtaatgcagaagaaga-3'
ACGGCGCCCTGAAGGGCGAGATCAAGCAGAGGCTGAAGCTGAAGGACGGCGGCCACTACGACGCTGAGGT
CAAGACCACCTACAAGGCCAAGAAGCCCGTGCAGCTGCCCGGCGCCTACAACGTCAACATCAAGTTGGAC
ATCACCTCCCACAACGAGGACTACACCATCGTGGAACAGTACGAACGCGCCGAGGGCCGCCACTCCACCG
GCGGCATGGACGAGCTGTACAAGTCCGGAAGTGGAGCTGGGAGCGGGGCAAGCGGAAGCGGAAGTGGCTC
CGGTGGGGCGCGGAGCCCGGGACGCGCGTACGCCCTGCTGCTTCTCCTGATCTGCTTTAACGTTGGAAGT
GGACTTCACTTACAGGTCTTAAGCACAAGAAATGAAAATAAGCTGCTTCCTAAACATCCTCATTTAGTGC
GGCAAAAGCGCGCCTGGATCACCGCCCCCGTGGCTCTTCGGGAGGGAGAGGATCTGTCCAAGAAGAATCC
AATTGCCAAGATACATTCTGATCTTGCAGAAGAAAGAGGACTCAAAATTACTTACAAATACACTGGAAAA
GGGATTACAGAGCCACCTTTTGGTATATTTGTCTTTAACAAAGATACTGGAGAACTGAATGTTACCAGCA
TTCTTGATCGAGAAGAAAC
